Addgene plasmid #251549: ABEx2_WT_GFP (ABE8e_L34W_nCas9_WT)
Purpose: Mammalian expression plasmid encoding an nCas9-WT adenine base editor (ABE8e) carrying the L34W mutation in the deaminase domain
Depositing lab: George Church. Depositing organization: Harvard Medical School. Publication: Engineered base editors with reduced bystander editing through directed evolution. Perrotta RM, Vinke S, Ferreira R, Moret M, Mahas A, Chiappino-Pepe A, Riedmayr LM, Mehra AT, Lehmann LS, Church GM. Nat Biotechnol. 2025 Dec 18. doi: 10.1038/s41587-025-02937-w. PubMed 41413244.
Backbone
  Vector backbone: pCMV
  Vector type: Mammalian Expression, CRISPR
Growth in bacteria
  Bacterial resistance: Ampicillin, 100 μg/mL
  Growth temperature: 37°C
  Growth strain: DH5alpha
  Copy number: High Copy
Gene/Insert
  Gene/Insert name: ecTadA(8e)_L34W-nCas9_WT
  Species: Synthetic
  Mutation: ABEx2 L34W
  Cloning method: Gibson Cloning
Terms and licenses: Academic/Nonprofit Terms; Industry Terms: Not Available to Industry
How to cite: ABEx2_WT_GFP (ABE8e_L34W_nCas9_WT) was a gift from George Church (Addgene plasmid # 251549 ; http://n2t.net/addgene:251549 ; RRID:Addgene_251549)
