[The description below was written by a language model from this plasmid's Addgene catalogue record and pLannotate feature annotations shown in this document.]
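Description:
ABEx2_WT_GFP (ABE8e_L34W_nCas9_WT) is a 9,033 nt mammalian expression plasmid on a pCMV backbone that encodes an adenine base editor for CRISPR-directed A-to-G conversion. It is propagated in E. coli through a high-copy ColE1/pUC-type origin and selected with ampicillin via the β-lactamase (AmpR) gene under its native promoter. Remnants of cloning-vector sequence are also annotated (a lacI fragment, CAP site, lac promoter and operator, MCS, SV40 promoter and bom fragments), and these appear to have no functional role in the design.

The payload is a single transcription unit on the reverse strand, driven by the human CMV immediate-early enhancer and promoter and terminated by the bovine growth hormone polyadenylation signal. A T7 promoter lies between the CMV promoter and the coding region, which could permit in vitro transcription. The open reading frame begins with an E. coli TadA-derived deaminase, recorded as the evolved TadA-8e variant carrying the L34W substitution (the "ABEx2" mutation). This is followed by Streptococcus pyogenes Cas9, annotated in two contiguous segments, with the D10A change in the N-terminal part. That pattern is consistent with a nickase (nCas9) that, per the "WT" designation, presumably retains the standard PAM specificity. An EGFP coding sequence sits downstream of Cas9, presumably to mark transfected cells. The feature table does not show how EGFP is linked to the editor, whether by a fusion linker or a 2A peptide, and no nuclear localization signals are annotated.

No guide RNA cassette is annotated, so a guide would have to be supplied separately. The associated work concerns base editors engineered by directed evolution to reduce bystander editing, and this plasmid expresses the L34W variant for that purpose in mammalian cells.
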