Features (pLannotate 1.2.2; 18 found; start..end, strand, type, name):
      1..589     +  rep_origin     ori: high-copy-number ColE1/pMB1/pBR322/pUC origin of replication
    772..864     +  CDS            lacI (fragment): lac repressor; lacI; The lac repressor binds to the lac operator to inhibit transcription in E. coli. This inhibition can be relieved by adding lactose or isopropyl-β-D-thiogalactopyranoside (IPTG).
    877..898     +  protein_bind   CAP binding site: CAP binding activates transcription in the presence of cAMP. E. coli catabolite activator protein
    913..943     +  promoter       lac promoter: promoter for the E. coli lac operon
    951..967     +  protein_bind   lac operator: The lac repressor binds to the lac operator to inhibit transcription in E. coli. This inhibition can be relieved by adding lactose or isopropyl-β-D-thiogalactopyranoside (IPTG). lac repressor encoded by lacI
   1016..1032    -  misc_feature   MCS (fragment): pBluescript multiple cloning site
   1037..1058    -  promoter       SV40 promoter (fragment): SV40 enhancer and early promoter
   1062..1286    -  polyA_signal   bGH poly(A) signal: bovine growth hormone polyadenylation signal
   1374..2090    -  CDS            EGFP: EGFP is a basic (constitutively fluorescent) green fluorescent protein published in 1996, derived from Aequorea victoria. It is reported to be a rapidly-maturing weak dimer with moderate acid sensitivity.
   2224..4718    -  CDS            Cas9(C) (fragment): C-terminal portion of Streptococcus pyogenes Cas9 (Zetsche et al., 2015)
   4719..6320    -  CDS            dCas9(N): N-terminal portion of catalytically inactive Streptococcus pyogenes dCas9 carrying the D10A mutation (Zetsche et al., 2015)
   6423..6914    -  CDS            tadA: TADA_ECOLI - Also known as yfhC. Experimental evidence at protein level: Swiss-Prot protein existence level 1. Catalyzes the deamination of adenosine to inosine at the wobble position 34 of tRNA(Arg2). Essential for cell viability. From Escherichia coli (strain K12).
   6985..7003    -  promoter       T7 promoter: promoter for bacteriophage T7 RNA polymerase
   7045..7248    -  promoter       CMV promoter: human cytomegalovirus (CMV) immediate early promoter
   7249..7628    -  enhancer       CMV enhancer: human cytomegalovirus immediate early enhancer
   7783..7827    +  misc_feature   bom (fragment): basis of mobility region from pBR322
   7898..8002    +  promoter       AmpR promoter: bla
   8003..8863    +  CDS            AmpR: β-lactamase; bla; confers resistance to ampicillin, carbenicillin, and related antibiotics
>Addgene plasmid #251549 | ABEx2_WT_GFP (ABE8e_L34W_nCas9_WT) | addgene full sequence | sequence record 498930 | Addgene NGS Result
TTGAGATCCTTTTTTTCTGCGCGTAATCTGCTGCTTGCAAACAAAAAAACCACCGCTACCAGCGGTGGTT
TGTTTGCCGGATCAAGAGCTACCAACTCTTTTTCCGAAGGTAACTGGCTTCAGCAGAGCGCAGATACCAA
ATACTGTTCTTCTAGTGTAGCCGTAGTTAGGCCACCACTTCAAGAACTCTGTAGCACCGCCTACATACCT
CGCTCTGCTAATCCTGTTACCAGTGGCTGCTGCCAGTGGCGATAAGTCGTGTCTTACCGGGTTGGACTCA
AGACGATAGTTACCGGATAAGGCGCAGCGGTCGGGCTGAACGGGGGGTTCGTGCACACAGCCCAGCTTGG
AGCGAACGACCTACACCGAACTGAGATACCTACAGCGTGAGCTATGAGAAAGCGCCACGCTTCCCGAAGG
GAGAAAGGCGGACAGGTATCCGGTAAGCGGCAGGGTCGGAACAGGAGAGCGCACGAGGGAGCTTCCAGGG
GGAAACGCCTGGTATCTTTATAGTCCTGTCGGGTTTCGCCACCTCTGACTTGAGCGTCGATTTTTGTGAT
GCTCGTCAGGGGGGCGGAGCCTATGGAAAAACGCCAGCAACGCGGCCTTTTTACGGTTCCTGGCCTTTTG
CTGGCCTTTTGCTCACATGTTCTTTCCTGCGTTATCCCCTGATTCTGTGGATAACCGTATTACCGCCTTT
GAGTGAGCTGATACCGCTCGCCGCAGCCGAACGACCGAGCGCAGCGAGTCAGTGAGCGAGGAAGCGGAAG
AGCGCCCAATACGCAAACCGCCTCTCCCCGCGCGTTGGCCGATTCATTAATGCAGCTGGCACGACAGGTT
TCCCGACTGGAAAGCGGGCAGTGAGCGCAACGCAATTAATGTGAGTTAGCTCACTCATTAGGCACCCTAG
GCTTTACACTTTATGCTTCCGGCTCGTATGTTGTGTGGAATTGTGAGCGGATAACAATTTCACACAGGAA
ACAGCTATGACCATGATTACGCCAAGCTCTAGCTAGAGGTCGACGGTATCGAGCCCCAGCTGGTTCTTTC
CGCCTCAGAAGCCATAGAGCCCACCGCATCCCCAGCATGCCTGCTATTGTCTTCCCAATCCTCCCCCTTG
CTGTCCTGCCCCACCCCACCCCCCAGAATAGAATGACACCTACTCAGACAATGCGATGCAATTTCCTCAT
TTTATTAGGAAAGGACAGTGGGAGTGGCACCTTCCAGGGTCAAGGAAGGCACGGGGGAGGGGCAAACAAC
AGATGGCTGGCAACTAGAAGGCACAGTCGAGGCTGATCAGCGGGTTTAAACTCAATGGTGATGGTGATGA
TGACCGGTTAGACTTTCCTCTTCTTCTTGGGAGAACCACCAGACTTGTACAGCTCGTCCATGCCGAGAGT
GATCCCGGCGGCGGTCACGAACTCCAGCAGGACCATGTGATCGCGCTTCTCGTTGGGGTCTTTGCTCAGG
GCGGACTGGGTGCTCAGGTAGTGGTTGTCGGGCAGCAGCACGGGGCCGTCGCCGATGGGGGTGTTCTGCT
GGTAGTGGTCGGCGAGCTGCACGCTGCCGTCCTCGATGTTGTGGCGGATCTTGAAGTTCACCTTGATGCC
GTTCTTCTGCTTGTCGGCCATGATATAGACGTTGTGGCTGTTGTAGTTGTACTCCAGCTTGTGCCCCAGG
ATGTTGCCGTCCTCCTTGAAGTCGATGCCCTTCAGCTCGATGCGGTTCACCAGGGTGTCGCCCTCGAACT
TCACCTCGGCGCGGGTCTTGTAGTTGCCGTCGTCCTTGAAGAAGATGGTGCGCTCCTGGACGTAGCCTTC
GGGCATGGCGGACTTGAAGAAGTCGTGCTGCTTCATGTGGTCGGGGTAGCGGCTGAAGCACTGCACTCCA
TAGGTCAGGGTGGTCACGAGGGTGGGCCAGGGCACGGGCAGCTTGCCGGTGGTGCAGATGAACTTCAGGG
TCAGCTTGCCGTAGGTGGCATCGCCCTCGCCCTCGCCGGACACGCTGAACTTGTGGCCGTTTACGTCGCC
GTCCAGCTCGACCAGGATGGGCACCACCCCGGTGAACAGCTCCTCGCCCTTGCTCACCATAGGTCCAGGG
TTCTCCTCCACGTCTCCAGCCTGCTTCAGCAGGCTGAAGTTAGTAGCTCCGCTTCCGACTTTCCTCTTCT
TCTTGGGCTCGAATTCGCTGCCGTCGGCGGTTCTTTTTGAGCCGCCAGAGTCACCTCCCAGCTGAGACAG
GTCGATCCGTGTCTCGTACAGGCCGGTGATGCTCTGGTGGATCAGGGTGGCGTCCAGCACCTCTTTGGTG
CTGGTGTACCTCTTCCGGTCGATGGTGGTGTCAAAGTACTTGAAGGCGGCAGGGGCTCCCAGATTGGTCA
GGGTAAACAGGTGGATGATATTCTCGGCCTGCTCTCTGATGGGCTTATCCCGGTGCTTGTTGTAGGCGGA
CAGCACTTTGTCCAGATTAGCGTCGGCCAGGATCACTCTCTTGGAGAACTCGCTGATCTGCTCGATGATC
TCGTCCAGGTAGTGCTTGTGCTGTTCCACAAACAGCTGTTTCTGCTCATTATCCTCGGGGGAGCCCTTCA
GCTTCTCATAGTGGCTGGCCAGGTACAGGAAGTTCACATATTTGGAGGGCAGGGCCAGTTCGTTTCCCTT
CTGCAGTTCGCCGGCAGAGGCCAGCATTCTCTTCCGGCCGTTTTCCAGCTCGAACAGGGAGTACTTAGGC
AGCTTGATGATCAGGTCCTTTTTCACTTCTTTGTAGCCCTTGGCTTCCAGAAAGTCGATGGGATTCTTCT
CGAAGCTGCTTCTTTCCATGATGGTGATCCCCAGCAGCTCTTTCACACTCTTCAGTTTCTTGGACTTGCC
CTTTTCCACTTTGGCCACCACCAGCACAGAATAGGCCACGGTGGGGCTGTCGAAGCCGCCGTACTTCTTA
GGGTCCCAGTCCTTCTTTCTGGCGATCAGCTTATCGCTGTTCCTCTTGGGCAGGATAGACTCTTTGCTGA
AGCCGCCTGTCTGCACCTCGGTCTTTTTCACGATATTCACTTGGGGCATGCTCAGCACTTTCCGCACGGT
GGCAAAATCCCGGCCCTTATCCCACACGATCTCCCCGGTTTCGCCGTTTGTCTCGATCAGAGGCCGCTTC
CGGATCTCGCCGTTGGCCAGGGTAATCTCGGTCTTGAAAAAGTTCATGATGTTGCTGTAGAAGAAGTACT
TGGCGGTAGCCTTGCCGATTTCCTGCTCGCTCTTGGCGATCATCTTCCGCACGTCGTACACCTTGTAGTC
GCCGTACACGAACTCGCTTTCCAGCTTAGGGTACTTTTTGATCAGGGCGGTTCCCACGACGGCGTTCAGG
TAGGCGTCGTGGGCGTGGTGGTAGTTGTTGATCTCGCGCACTTTGTAAAACTGGAAATCCTTCCGGAAAT
CGGACACCAGCTTGGACTTCAGGGTGATCACTTTCACTTCCCGGATCAGCTTGTCATTCTCGTCGTACTT
AGTGTTCATCCGGGAGTCCAGGATCTGTGCCACGTGCTTTGTGATCTGCCGGGTTTCCACCAGCTGTCTC
TTGATGAAGCCGGCCTTATCCAGTTCGCTCAGGCCGCCTCTCTCGGCCTTGGTCAGATTGTCGAACTTTC
TCTGGGTAATCAGCTTGGCGTTCAGCAGCTGCCGCCAGTAGTTCTTCATCTTCTTCACGACCTCTTCGGA
GGGCACGTTGTCGCTCTTGCCCCGGTTCTTGTCGCTTCTGGTCAGCACCTTGTTGTCGATGGAGTCGTCC
TTCAGAAAGCTCTGAGGCACGATATGGTCCACATCGTAGTCGGACAGCCGGTTGATGTCCAGTTCCTGGT
CCACGTACATATCCCGCCCATTCTGCAGGTAGTACAGGTACAGCTTCTCGTTCTGCAGCTGGGTGTTTTC
CACGGGGTGTTCTTTCAGGATCTGGCTGCCCAGCTCTTTGATGCCCTCTTCGATCCGCTTCATTCTCTCG
CGGCTGTTCTTCTGTCCCTTCTGGGTGGTCTGGTTCTCTCTGGCCATTTCGATCACGATGTTCTCGGGCT
TGTGCCGGCCCATCACTTTCACGAGCTCGTCCACCACCTTCACTGTCTGCAGGATGCCCTTCTTAATGGC
GGGGCTGCCGGCCAGATTGGCAATGTGCTCGTGCAGGCTATCGCCCTGGCCGGACACCTGGGCTTTCTGG
ATGTCCTCTTTAAAGGTCAGGCTGTCGTCGTGGATCAGCTGCATGAAGTTTCTGTTGGCGAAGCCGTCGG
ACTTCAGGAAATCCAGGATTGTCTTGCCGGACTGCTTGTCCCGGATGCCGTTGATCAGCTTCCGGCTCAG
CCTGCCCCAGCCGGTGTATCTCCGCCGCTTCAGCTGCTTCATCACTTTGTCGTCGAACAGGTGGGCATAG
GTTTTCAGCCGTTCCTCGATCATCTCTCTGTCCTCAAACAGTGTCAGGGTCAGCACGATATCTTCCAGAA
TGTCCTCGTTTTCCTCATTGTCCAGGAAGTCCTTGTCCTTGATAATTTTCAGCAGATCGTGGTATGTGCC
CAGGGAGGCGTTGAACCGATCTTCCACGCCGGAGATTTCCACGGAGTCGAAGCACTCGATTTTCTTGAAG
TAGTCCTCTTTCAGCTGCTTCACGGTCACTTTCCGGTTGGTCTTGAACAGCAGGTCCACGATGGCCTTTT
TCTGCTCGCCGCTCAGGAAGGCGGGCTTTCTCATTCCCTCGGTCACGTATTTCACTTTGGTCAGCTCGTT
ATACACGGTGAAGTACTCGTACAGCAGGCTGTGCTTGGGCAGCACCTTCTCGTTGGGCAGGTTCTTATCG
AAGTTGGTCATCCGCTCGATGAAGCTCTGGGCGGAAGCGCCCTTGTCCACCACTTCCTCGAAGTTCCAGG
GGGTGATGGTTTCCTCGCTCTTTCTGGTCATCCAGGCGAATCTGCTGTTTCCCCTGGCCAGAGGGCCCAC
GTAGTAGGGGATGCGGAAGGTCAGGATCTTCTCGATCTTTTCCCGGTTGTCCTTCAGGAATGGGTAAAAA
TCTTCCTGCCGCCGCAGAATGGCGTGCAGCTCTCCCAGGTGGATCTGGTGGGGGATGCTGCCGTTGTCGA
AGGTCCGCTGCTTCCGCAGCAGGTCCTCTCTGTTCAGCTTCACGAGCAGTTCCTCGGTGCCGTCCATCTT
TTCCAGGATGGGCTTGATGAACTTGTAGAACTCTTCCTGGCTGGCTCCGCCGTCAATGTAGCCGGCGTAG
CCGTTCTTGCTCTGGTCGAAGAAAATCTCTTTGTACTTCTCAGGCAGCTGCTGCCGCACGAGAGCTTTCA
GCAGGGTCAGGTCCTGGTGGTGCTCGTCGTATCTCTTGATCATAGAGGCGCTCAGGGGGGCCTTGGTGAT
CTCGGTGTTCACTCTCAGGATGTCGCTCAGCAGGATGGCGTCGGACAGGTTCTTGGCGGCCAGAAACAGG
TCGGCGTACTGGTCGCCGATCTGGGCCAGCAGGTTGTCCAGGTCGTCGTCGTAGGTGTCCTTGCTCAGCT
GCAGTTTGGCATCCTCGGCCAGGTCGAAGTTGCTCTTGAAGTTGGGGGTCAGGCCCAGGCTCAGGGCAAT
CAGGTTTCCGAACAGGCCATTCTTCTTCTCGCCGGGCAGCTGGGCGATCAGATTTTCCAGCCGTCTGCTC
TTGCTCAGTCTGGCAGACAGGATGGCCTTGGCGTCCACGCCGCTGGCGTTGATGGGGTTTTCCTCGAACA
GCTGGTTGTAGGTCTGCACCAGCTGGATGAACAGCTTGTCCACGTCGCTGTTGTCGGGGTTCAGGTCGCC
CTCGATCAGGAAGTGGCCCCGGAACTTGATCATGTGGGCCAGGGCCAGATAGATCAGCCGCAGGTCGGCC
TTGTCGGTGCTGTCCACCAGTTTCTTTCTCAGGTGGTAGATGGTGGGGTACTTCTCGTGGTAGGCCACCT
CGTCCACGATGTTGCCGAAGATGGGGTGCCGCTCGTGCTTCTTATCCTCTTCCACCAGGAAGGACTCTTC
CAGTCTGTGGAAGAAGCTGTCGTCCACCTTGGCCATCTCGTTGCTGAAGATCTCTTGCAGATAGCAGATC
CGGTTCTTCCGTCTGGTGTATCTTCTTCTGGCGGTTCTCTTCAGCCGGGTGGCCTCGGCTGTTTCGCCGC
TGTCGAACAGCAGGGCTCCGATCAGGTTCTTCTTGATGCTGTGCCGGTCGGTGTTGCCCAGCACCTTGAA
TTTCTTGCTGGGCACCTTGTACTCGTCGGTGATCACGGCCCAGCCCACAGAGTTGGTGCCGATGGCCAGG
CCGATGCTGTACTTCTTGTCTGACCCCCCGCTGCTGCCCCCGCTGCTTTCAGGTGTTGCGCTCTCGCTTG
TGCCAGGTGTCTCAGAGCCAGAGGAGCCTCCGCTAGATCCTCCGGAGTTGATGGAGCTCTGGGCCTTCTT
CTGAGCATTGAACACCTGTCTAGGCATCCGGTAGAAATCGCACAGCAGGGCGGCACATTCATCTGCCAGG
ATTCCCTCGGTAATTTCGACGCGGTGATTCATGCCGGGGTAGTTCAGCACGTTCATCAGGGAGCCTGCGG
CGCCTCTTTTGCTGTTCCTCACGCCAAACACCACGCGGCCGATCCTAGAGTGGATCATGGCGCCGGCGCA
CATCACGCAAGGCTCGAATGTCACGTACAGGGTGGCGTCAATCAGTCTGTAGTTCTGCATGACCAGGCCG
CCCTGTCTCAGGGCCATAATTTCGGCATGGGCTGTTGGGTCGTGCAGGCCGATGGCTCTGTTCCAGCCCT
CGCCGATCACTCTATTGTTCAGCACCCACACGGCTCCCACAGGCACCTCCCTCTCATCGCGTGCCCTCTT
GGCCAGGGTCAGGGCATGTCTCATCCAGTACTCGTGGGAAAACTCCACCTCAGAGACTTTCCGCTTCTTC
TTTGGTGACTCGAACTCGCTTCCGTCGGCTGTCCGTTTCATGGTGGCGGCTCTCCCTATAGTGAGTCGTA
TTAGCGGCCGCGGATCTCTAGCGGATCTGACGGTTCACTAAACCAGCTCTGCTTATATAGACCTCCCACC
GTACACGCCTACCGCCCATTTGCGTCAATGGGGCGGAGTTGTTACGACATTTTGGAAAGTCCCGTTGATT
TTGGTGCCAAAACAAACTCCCATTGACGTCAATGGGGTGGAGACTTGGAAATCCCCGTGAGTCAAACCGC
TATCCACGCCCATTGATGTACTGCCAAAACCGCATCACCATGGTAATAGCGATGACTAATACGTAGATGT
ACTGCCAAGTAGGAAAGTCCCATAAGGTCATGTACTGGGCATAATGCCAGGCGGGCCATTTACCGTCATT
GACGTCAATAGGGGGCGTACTTGGCATATGATACACTTGATGTACTGCCAAGTGGGCAGTTTACCGTAAA
TACTCCACCCATTGACGTCAATGGAAAGTCCCTATTGGCGTTACTATGGGAACATACGTCATTATTGACG
TCAATGGGCGGGGGTCGTTGGGCGGTCAGCCAGGCGGGCCATTTACCGTAAGTTATGTAACGCGGAACTC
CATATATGGGCTATGAACTAATGACCCCGTAATTGATTACTATTAATAACTAGTCAATAATCAATGTCAA
CGCGTATATCTGGCCCGTACATCGCGAAGCAGCGCAAAACGCCTAACCCTAAGCAGATTCTTCATGCAAT
TGTCGGTCAAGCCTTGCCTTGTTGTAGCTTAAATTTTGCTCGCGCACTACTCAGCGACCTCCAACACACA
AGCAGGGAGCAGATACTGGCTTAACTATGCGGCATCAGAGCAGATTGTACTGAGAGTCGACCCTAGGGGA
TCGGGAGATCGATCTCCCGATCCGTCGACGTCAGGTGGCACTTTTCGGGGAAATGTGCGCGGAACCCCTA
TTTGTTTATTTTTCTAAATACATTCAAATATGTATCCGCTCATGAGACAATAACCCTGATAAATGCTTCA
ATAATATTGAAAAAGGAAGAGTATGAGTATTCAACATTTCCGTGTCGCCCTTATTCCCTTTTTTGCGGCA
TTTTGCCTTCCTGTTTTTGCTCACCCAGAAACGCTGGTGAAAGTAAAAGATGCTGAAGATCAGTTGGGTG
CACGAGTGGGTTACATCGAACTGGATCTCAACAGCGGTAAGATCCTTGAGAGTTTTCGCCCCGAAGAACG
TTTTCCAATGATGAGCACTTTTAAAGTTCTGCTATGTGGCGCGGTATTATCCCGTATTGACGCCGGGCAA
GAGCAACTCGGTCGCCGCATACACTATTCTCAGAATGACTTGGTTGAGTACTCACCAGTCACAGAAAAGC
ATCTTACGGATGGCATGACAGTAAGAGAATTATGCAGTGCTGCCATAACCATGAGTGATAACACTGCGGC
CAACTTACTTCTGACAACGATCGGAGGACCGAAGGAGCTAACCGCTTTTTTGCACAACATGGGGGATCAT
GTAACTCGCCTTGATCGTTGGGAACCGGAGCTGAATGAAGCCATACCAAACGACGAGCGTGACACCACGA
TGCCTGTAGCAATGGCAACAACGTTGCGCAAACTATTAACTGGCGAACTACTTACTCTAGCTTCCCGGCA
ACAATTAATAGACTGGATGGAGGCGGATAAAGTTGCAGGACCACTTCTGCGCTCGGCCCTTCCGGCTGGC
TGGTTTATTGCTGATAAATCTGGAGCCGGTGAGCGTGGGTCTCGCGGTATCATTGCAGCACTGGGGCCAG
ATGGTAAGCCCTCCCGTATCGTAGTTATCTACACGACGGGGAGTCAGGCAACTATGGATGAACGAAATAG
ACAGATCGCTGAGATAGGTGCCTCACTGATTAAGCATTGGTAACTGTCAGACCAAGTTTACTCATATATA
CTTTAGATTGATTTAAAACTTCATTTTTAATTTAAAAGGATCTAGGTGAAGATCCTTTTTGATAATCTCA
TGACCAAAATCCCTTAACGTGAGTTTTCGTTCCACTGAGTGTCAGACCCCGTAGAAAAGATCAAAGGATC
TTC
